Addgene plasmid #190720: AAVS1-MAFB-IRF8-CEBPA
Purpose: For microglia differentiation from iPSC
Depositing lab: Li Gan. Publication: A CRISPRi/a platform in human iPSC-derived microglia uncovers regulators of disease states. Drager NM, Sattler SM, Huang CT, Teter OM, Leng K, Hashemi SH, Hong J, Aviles G, Clelland CD, Zhan L, Udeochu JC, Kodama L, Singleton AB, Nalls MA, Ichida J, Ward ME, Faghri F, Gan L, Kampmann M. Nat Neurosci. 2022 Aug 11. pii: 10.1038/s41593-022-01131-4. doi: 10.1038/s41593-022-01131-4. PubMed 35953545.
Backbone
  Vector backbone: PUCM
  Vector type: Mammalian Expression
  Selectable markers: Puromycin
Growth in bacteria
  Bacterial resistance: Ampicillin, 100 μg/mL
  Growth temperature: 37°C
  Growth strain: DH5alpha
  Copy number: High Copy
Gene/Insert
  Gene/Insert name: MAFB-IRF8-CEBPA
  Species: H. sapiens (human)
  Insert size (bp): 3500
  Cloning method: Unknown
  Sequencing primers: 5′ Unknown
Terms and licenses: Academic/Nonprofit Terms; Industry Terms: Not Available to Industry
How to cite: AAVS1-MAFB-IRF8-CEBPA was a gift from Li Gan (Addgene plasmid # 190720 ; http://n2t.net/addgene:190720 ; RRID:Addgene_190720)
