[The description below was written by a language model from this plasmid's Addgene catalogue record and pLannotate feature annotations shown in this document.]
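Description:
AAVS1-MAFB-IRF8-CEBPA is a roughly 13.3 kb mammalian donor plasmid for knocking a doxycycline-inducible transcription factor cassette into the human AAVS1 safe-harbour locus (intron 1 of PPP1R12C). Its stated purpose is differentiating induced pluripotent stem cells into microglia. It is built on a PUCM backbone and propagates in E. coli through a high-copy ColE1/pUC origin with ampicillin selection. The two feature tables describe the same circular sequence started at different positions. Short lac promoter/operator, lacI and RSF ori fragments between the cassettes appear to be cloning remnants.

Everything between the left and right AAVS1 homology arms is meant to integrate by homology-directed repair; the record does not name the nuclease used to cut the locus. A TRE3G promoter drives the human MAFB, IRF8 and CEBPA coding sequences in tandem, ending in an SV40 poly(A) signal. Gaps of about 80 bp between the reading frames suggest linker or self-cleaving peptide sequences, but these are not annotated.

In the opposite orientation, a CAG promoter (CMV enhancer, chicken β-actin promoter, chimeric intron) expresses a tetR-derived protein with a rabbit β-globin poly(A). This is presumably the reverse Tet transactivator needed to switch on TRE3G in the presence of doxycycline, although only the tetR portion is annotated.

Next to the left arm, a splice acceptor followed by promoterless PuroR and a bGH poly(A) traps the endogenous PPP1R12C transcript, so puromycin resistance favours correctly targeted clones. An EF-1α core/HTLV promoter drives mCherry as a visual marker. The two loxP sites flank both PuroR and mCherry, so Cre can remove the selection and reporter genes after clone isolation.
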