Features (pLannotate 1.2.2; 30 found; start..end, strand, type, name):
      1..589     +  rep_origin     ori: high-copy-number ColE1/pMB1/pBR322/pUC origin of replication
    637..1473    -  misc_feature   HA-R: right homology arm from the adeno-associated virus integration site (AAVS1) within intron 1 of the human PPP1R12C gene
   1500..1876    +  promoter       TRE3G promoter: 3rd-generation Tet-responsive promoter that can be activated by binding of Tet-On® 3G
   1898..2866    +  CDS            MAFB: MAFB_HUMAN - Also known as KRML. Experimental evidence at protein level: Swiss-Prot protein existence level 1. Acts as a transcriptional activator or repressor (PubMed:27181683). Plays a pivotal role in regulating lineage-specific hematopoiesis by repressing ETS1-mediated transcription of erythroid- specific genes in myeloid cells. Required for monocytic, macrophage, osteoclast, podocyte and islet beta cell differentiation. Involved in renal tubule survival and F4/80 maturation. Activates the insulin and glucagon promoters. Together with PAX6, transactivates weakly the glucagon gene promoter t
   2948..4225    +  CDS            IRF8: IRF8_HUMAN - Also known as ICSBP1 From Homo sapiens (Human).
   4307..5380    +  CDS            CEBPA: CEBPA_HUMAN - Also known as CEBP From Homo sapiens (Human).
   5409..5530    +  polyA_signal   SV40 poly(A) signal: SV40 polyadenylation signal
   5601..5623    -  protein_bind   lac operator (fragment): The lac repressor binds to the lac operator to inhibit transcription in E. coli. This inhibition can be relieved by adding lactose or isopropyl-β-D-thiogalactopyranoside (IPTG). lac repressor encoded by lacI
   5627..5657    -  promoter       lac promoter: promoter for the E. coli lac operon
   5672..5693    -  protein_bind   CAP binding site: CAP binding activates transcription in the presence of cAMP. E. coli catabolite activator protein
   5706..5798    -  CDS            lacI (fragment): lac repressor; lacI; The lac repressor binds to the lac operator to inhibit transcription in E. coli. This inhibition can be relieved by adding lactose or isopropyl-β-D-thiogalactopyranoside (IPTG).
   5800..5872    -  rep_origin     RSF ori (fragment): Plasmids containing the RSF 1030 origin of replication can be propagated in E. coli cells that contain additional plasmids with compatible origins.
   6137..6192    -  polyA_signal   β-globin poly(A) signal: rabbit β-globin polyadenylation signal (Gil and Proudfoot, 1987)
   6263..6343    -  CDS            HBB (fragment): HBB_PONPY - Experimental evidence at transcript level: Swiss-Prot protein existence level 2. Involved in oxygen transport from the lung to the various peripheral tissues. From Pongo pygmaeus (Bornean orangutan).
   6477..7094    -  CDS            tetR: TETR2_ECOLX - Experimental evidence at protein level: Swiss-Prot protein existence level 1. TetR is the repressor of the tetracycline resistance element; its N-terminal region forms a helix-turn-helix structure and binds DNA. Binding of tetracycline to TetR reduces the repressor affinity for the tetracycline resistance gene (tetA) promoter operator sites. From Escherichia coli.
   7153..8169    -  intron         chimeric intron: chimera between introns from chicken β-actin and rabbit β-globin
   8170..8447    -  promoter       chicken β-actin promoter: No description available
   8449..8828    -  enhancer       CMV enhancer: human cytomegalovirus immediate early enhancer
   8834..9058    -  polyA_signal   bGH poly(A) signal: bovine growth hormone polyadenylation signal
   9080..9113    -  protein_bind   loxP: Cre-mediated recombination occurs in the 8-bp core sequence (GCATACAT). Cre recombinase
   9123..9821    -  CDS            mCherry: mCherry is a basic (constitutively fluorescent) red fluorescent protein published in 2004, derived from Discosoma sp.. It is reported to be a very rapidly-maturing monomer with low acid sensitivity.
   9865..10133   -  LTR            5' LTR (truncated): truncated 5' long terminal repeat (LTR) from human T-cell leukemia virus (HTLV) type 1
  10146..10357   -  promoter       EF-1α core promoter: core promoter for human elongation factor EF-1α
  10393..10617   -  polyA_signal   bGH poly(A) signal: bovine growth hormone polyadenylation signal
  10638..11237   -  CDS            PuroR: puromycin N-acetyltransferase; pac from Streptomyces alboniger; confers resistance to puromycin
  11324..11349   -  misc_feature   SA: splice acceptor site
  11356..11389   -  protein_bind   loxP: Cre-mediated recombination occurs in the 8-bp core sequence (GCATACAT). Cre recombinase
  11391..12194   -  misc_feature   HA-L: left homology arm from the adeno-associated virus integration site (AAVS1) within intron 1 of the human PPP1R12C gene
  12207..12247   +  promoter       AmpR promoter (fragment): bla
  12248..13108   +  CDS            AmpR: β-lactamase; bla; confers resistance to ampicillin, carbenicillin, and related antibiotics
>Addgene plasmid #190720 | AAVS1-MAFB-IRF8-CEBPA | addgene full sequence | sequence record 486659 | Addgene Long Read Sequencing Result
TTGAGATCCTTTTTTTCTGCGCGTAATCTGCTGCTTGCAAACAAAAAAACCACCGCTACCAGCGGTGGTT
TGTTTGCCGGATCAAGAGCTACCAACTCTTTTTCCGAAGGTAACTGGCTTCAGCAGAGCGCAGATACCAA
ATACTGTTCTTCTAGTGTAGCCGTAGTTAGGCCACCACTTCAAGAACTCTGTAGCACCGCCTACATACCT
CGCTCTGCTAATCCTGTTACCAGTGGCTGCTGCCAGTGGCGATAAGTCGTGTCTTACCGGGTTGGACTCA
AGACGATAGTTACCGGATAAGGCGCAGCGGTCGGGCTGAACGGGGGGTTCGTGCACACAGCCCAGCTTGG
AGCGAACGACCTACACCGAACTGAGATACCTACAGCGTGAGCTATGAGAAAGCGCCACGCTTCCCGAAGG
GAGAAAGGCGGACAGGTATCCGGTAAGCGGCAGGGTCGGAACAGGAGAGCGCACGAGGGAGCTTCCAGGG
GGAAACGCCTGGTATCTTTATAGTCCTGTCGGGTTTCGCCACCTCTGACTTGAGCGTCGATTTTTGTGAT
GCTCGTCAGGGGGGCGGAGCCTATGGAAAAACGCCAGCAACGCGGCCTTTTTACGGTTCCTGGCGAATTC
GCCCTTAGAGCAGAGCCAGGAACCCCTGTAGGGAAGGGGCAGGAGAGCCAGGGGCATGAGATGGTGGACG
AGGAAGGGGGACAGGGAAGCCTGAGCGCCTCTCCTGGGCTTGCCAAGGACTCAAACCCAGAAGCCCAGAG
CAGGGCCTTAGGGAAGCGGGACCCTGCTCTGGGCGGAGGAATATGTCCCAGATAGCACTGGGGACTCTTT
AAGGAAAGAAGGATGGAGAAAGAGAAAGGGAGTAGAGGCGGCCACGACCTGGTGAACACCTAGGACGCAC
CATTCTCACAAAGGGAGTTTTCCACACGGACACCCCCCTCCTCACCACAGCCCTGCCAGGACGGGGCTGG
CTACTGGCCTTATCTCACAGGTAAAACTGACGCACGGAGGAACAATATAAATTGGGGACTAGAAAGGTGA
AGAGCCAAAGTTAGAACTCAGGACCAACTTATTCTGATTTTGTTTTTCCAAACTGCTTCTCCTCTTGGGA
AGTGTAAGGAAGCTGCAGCACCAGGATCAGTGAAACGCACCAGACAGCCGCGTCAGAGCAGCTCAGGTTC
TGGGAGAGGGTAGCGCAGGGTGGCCACTGAGAACCGGGCAGGTCACGCATCCCCCCCTTCCCTCCCACCC
CCTGCCAAGCTCTCCCTCCCAGGATCCTCTCTGGCTCCATCGTAAGCAAACCTTAGAGGTTCTGGCAAGG
AGAGAGATGGCTCCAGGAAATGGGGGTGTGTCACCAGATAAGGAATCTGCCTAACAGGAGGTGGGGGTTA
GACCCAATATCAGGAGACTAGGAAGGAGGAGGCCTAAGGATGGGGCTTTTCTGTCACCAATCCTGTCCCT
AGTAAAGCTGATATCTCCACCCCACAGTGGTTTACTCCCTATCAGTGATAGAGAACGTATGAAGAGTTTA
CTCCCTATCAGTGATAGAGAACGTATGCAGACTTTACTCCCTATCAGTGATAGAGAACGTATAAGGAGTT
TACTCCCTATCAGTGATAGAGAACGTATGACCAGTTTACTCCCTATCAGTGATAGAGAACGTATCTACAG
TTTACTCCCTATCAGTGATAGAGAACGTATATCCAGTTTACTCCCTATCAGTGATAGAGAACGTATAAGC
TTTAGGCGTGTACGGTGGGCGCCTATAAAAGCAGAGCTCGTTTAGTGAACCGTCAGATCGCCTGGAGCAA
TTCCACAACACTTTTGTCTTATACCAACTTTCCGTACCACTTCCTACCCTCGTAAACTTAAGGTTAATTA
AGCCACCATGGCCGCTGAGCTGAGCATGGGCCCTGAGCTCCCTACCTCCCCTCTCGCCATGGAGTACGTG
AACGACTTCGACCTGCTGAAGTTCGACGTCAAAAAGGAACCCCTGGGCAGGGCCGAAAGGCCTGGAAGGC
CTTGTACAAGGCTGCAACCCGCCGGATCCGTGTCCAGCACACCCCTCTCCACACCTTGTTCCAGCGTGCC
TTCCAGCCCCAGCTTTTCCCCTACCGAGCAGAAGACACACCTGGAGGACCTGTACTGGATGGCCAGCAAC
TACCAGCAGATGAACCCCGAAGCTCTGAATCTGACACCTGAAGACGCTGTGGAGGCCCTCATTGGCTCCC
ACCCCGTGCCTCAGCCCCTGCAGTCCTTTGACAGCTTCAGAGGCGCCCATCACCACCATCATCATCACCA
TCCCCACCCTCACCATGCTTACCCTGGCGCCGGAGTGGCCCATGACGAACTCGGACCTCATGCCCATCCT
CACCACCACCATCACCACCAGGCTTCCCCTCCTCCTTCCAGCGCTGCTTCCCCCGCTCAGCAACTCCCTA
CCAGCCACCCCGGACCTGGCCCTCATGCCACAGCTAGCGCCACAGCTGCTGGCGGCAATGGATCCGTGGA
GGACAGATTCAGCGACGATCAGCTGGTGAGCATGTCCGTGAGGGAACTGAACAGGCACCTGAGGGGCTTT
ACCAAAGATGAGGTGATCAGGCTGAAGCAGAAGAGAAGGACCCTCAAAAACAGGGGCTATGCCCAGAGCT
GCAGATATAAGAGGGTCCAACAAAAACACCATCTGGAGAATGAGAAGACCCAGCTGATTCAGCAGGTGGA
GCAACTCAAGCAGGAGGTGAGCAGACTCGCCAGAGAGAGGGATGCCTATAAAGTCAAATGTGAGAAACTG
GCCAACTCCGGCTTCAGGGAGGCCGGAAGCACCAGCGATTCCCCCAGCTCCCCTGAGTTCTTTCTCAGCA
GGATGCACTCCAGGGGATCCGGAGAGGGCAGGGGCTCCCTGCTGACATGCGGCGACGTGGAAGAGAACCC
CGGCCCCATGTGCGACAGGAATGGAGGCAGAAGGCTGAGGCAGTGGCTGATCGAGCAGATTGATTCCAGC
ATGTATCCCGGCCTGATCTGGGAGAATGAGGAGAAGAGCATGTTCAGGATCCCCTGGAAGCACGCTGGCA
AGCAGGACTATAATCAGGAAGTGGACGCCTCCATCTTTAAGGCCTGGGCCGTCTTCAAGGGCAAGTTTAA
GGAAGGAGACAAGGCTGAACCCGCCACATGGAAGACCAGACTGAGGTGCGCCCTGAACAAATCCCCCGAT
TTTGAAGAGGTGACCGACAGGTCCCAGCTGGACATTTCCGAGCCTTACAAAGTCTATAGGATCGTGCCCG
AGGAGGAACAAAAGTGTAAGCTCGGAGTCGCTACCGCTGGATGCGTGAACGAGGTCACAGAGATGGAGTG
CGGCAGGAGCGAGATCGACGAACTCATCAAGGAACCTAGCGTGGATGACTACATGGGCATGATCAAAAGG
AGCCCTAGCCCCCCTGAGGCCTGCAGAAGCCAGCTCCTGCCTGATTGGTGGGCCCAGCAACCCAGCACAG
GCGTCCCTCTCGTGACCGGCTACACCACCTATGATGCCCACCATTCCGCCTTCAGCCAGATGGTGATCTC
CTTCTACTACGGCGGAAAGCTCGTGGGACAGGCCACCACCACCTGTCCCGAAGGCTGTAGGCTCAGCCTG
TCCCAGCCTGGCCTGCCCGGAACCAAACTGTACGGACCTGAGGGACTGGAGCTCGTGAGATTTCCCCCTG
CCGATGCCATCCCCAGCGAGAGACAGAGGCAGGTGACCAGAAAGCTGTTCGGCCACCTCGAAAGGGGCGT
CCTGCTCCACTCCTCCAGACAGGGCGTCTTCGTGAAGAGGCTCTGCCAGGGAAGAGTGTTTTGCAGCGGA
AACGCTGTGGTGTGTAAAGGCAGACCCAACAAGCTCGAGAGGGACGAGGTGGTGCAGGTGTTCGACACCA
GCCAGTTCTTTAGGGAGCTCCAACAGTTCTACAACAGCCAGGGCAGACTCCCTGATGGCAGGGTCGTCCT
GTGCTTCGGAGAGGAGTTTCCCGATATGGCTCCTCTCAGATCCAAGCTGATCCTGGTCCAGATTGAGCAG
CTGTACGTGAGACAGCTGGCCGAGGAAGCTGGCAAGAGCTGTGGAGCCGGCAGCGTGATGCAGGCTCCCG
AGGAACCTCCTCCTGACCAAGTGTTCAGGATGTTCCCCGATATTTGTGCTTCCCACCAAAGGTCCTTTTT
CAGGGAGAACCAGCAGATCACCGTGGTCAACATGCACAGCAGGGGATCCGGCGAGGGAAGGGGAAGCCTG
CTGACATGTGGCGATGTGGAGGAGAACCCTGGCCCTATGGAGAGCGCTGATTTCTACGAAGCCGAACCCA
GACCTCCCATGTCCAGCCACCTCCAGAGCCCTCCCCATGCTCCCAGCTCCGCTGCCTTTGGATTTCCTAG
AGGCGCTGGACCTGCCCAGCCTCCTGCCCCTCCCGCCGCTCCCGAGCCCCTGGGCGGCATTTGCGAACAC
GAAACCTCCATCGACATCTCCGCCTACATCGACCCCGCCGCTTTCAACGACGAGTTTCTGGCCGACCTGT
TCCAACACAGCAGGCAGCAGGAAAAGGCCAAGGCCGCCGTCGGACCCACAGGCGGCGGCGGCGGAGGAGA
CTTCGACTATCCTGGCGCTCCCGCCGGCCCTGGCGGCGCTGTGATGCCTGGAGGAGCTCACGGACCTCCT
CCTGGCTATGGCTGCGCCGCTGCCGGATATCTGGACGGCAGACTGGAACCTCTCTATGAGAGGGTCGGAG
CTCCCGCCCTCAGACCTCTGGTGATCAAACAGGAGCCTAGGGAGGAGGACGAGGCCAAACAGCTCGCCCT
GGCCGGCCTGTTCCCTTATCAGCCCCCTCCTCCTCCCCCTCCTAGCCACCCTCACCCCCATCCTCCTCCC
GCTCATCTCGCTGCCCCTCACCTGCAATTCCAAATCGCTCATTGCGGCCAGACCACCATGCACCTGCAAC
CCGGCCACCCCACCCCTCCCCCTACACCTGTCCCTTCCCCTCACCCCGCTCCTGCTCTGGGAGCCGCCGG
ACTGCCTGGCCCTGGATCCGCTCTGAAAGGACTGGGAGCCGCTCACCCTGACCTCAGAGCTAGCGGCGGA
AGCGGAGCTGGCAAGGCTAAGAAGAGCGTCGATAAGAACAGCAACGAATACAGGGTGAGGAGAGAGAGAA
ATAACATCGCCGTCAGGAAGTCCAGAGACAAGGCTAAGCAGAGAAATGTGGAGACCCAGCAGAAAGTCCT
GGAACTCACATCCGACAACGACAGGCTCAGAAAGAGGGTCGAGCAACTCTCCAGGGAGCTGGACACCCTG
AGAGGAATTTTCAGGCAGCTGCCCGAAAGCTCCCTCGTCAAGGCCATGGGCAATTGTGCCTGAGCGGCCG
CAATCGATCGCCCACCCCAACTTGTTTATTGCAGCTTATAATGGTTACAAATAAAGCAATAGCATCACAA
ATTTCACAAATAAAGCATTTTTTTCACTGCATTCTAGTTGTGGTTTGTCCAAACTCATCAATGTATCTTA
TCATGTCTGTATACCGTCGACCTCTAGCTAGAGCTTGGCGTAATCATGGTCATAGCTGTTTCCTGTGTGA
AATTGTTATCCGCTCACAATTCCACACAACATACGAGCCGGAAGCATAAAGTGTAAAGCCTGGGGTGCCT
AATGAGTGAGCTAACTCACATTAATTGCGTTGCGCTCACTGCCCGCTTTCCAGTCGGGAAACCTGTCGTG
CCAGCTGCATTAATGAATCGGCCAACGCGCGGGGAGAGGCGGTTTGCGTATTGGGCGCTCTTCCGCTTCC
TCGCTCACTGACTCGCTGCGCTCGGTCGTTCGGCTGCGGCGAGCGGTATCAGCTCACTCAAAGGACGGCC
GCACATGTAAGGAAAATTTTAGGGATGTTAAAGAAAAAAATAACACAAAACAAAATATAAAAAAAATCTA
ACCTCAAGTCAAGGCTTTTCTATGGAATAAGGAATGGACAGCAGGGGGCTGTTTCATATACTGATGACCT
CTTTATAGCCAACCTTTGTTCATGGCAGCCAGCATATGGGCATATGTTGCCAAACTCTAAACCAAATACT
CATTCTGATGTTTTAAATGATTTGCCCTCCCATATGTCCTTCCGAGTGAGAGACACAAAAAATTCCAACA
CACTATTGCAATGAAAATAAATTTCCTTTATTAGCCAGAAGTCAGATGCTCAAGGGGCTTCATGATGTCC
CCATAATTTTTGGCAGAGGGAAAAAGATCTCAGTGGTATTTGTGAGCCAGGGCATTGGCCACACCAGCCA
CCACCTTCTGATAGGCAGCCTGCACCTGAGGAGTGAATTCACGCGTTTTAGCCTGGCAGCATATCGAGAT
CGAAGTCATCGAGAGCGTCAGCAGGGAGCATATCCAGATCAAAATCATCCAGGGCATCGGCGGGCAGCAT
GTCCAGGTCGAAGTCGTCCAGGGCGTCGGTGGGTCCGCCGCTCTCGCACTTCAGCTGCTTCTCGAGGCCG
CAGATGATCAGTTCCAGGCCGAACAGGAAGGCGGGCTCGGCGCCCTGTCTGTCGAACAGCTCGATGGCCT
GCTTCAGCAGGGGGGGCATGCTGTCGGTGGTGGGTGTCTCTCTTTCCTCTTTGGCGACCTGGTGTTCCTG
TTCTTCCAGCACGCAGCCCAGGGTGAAGTGGCCCACGGCGCTCAGGGCGTACAGGGCGTTTTCCAGGCTG
AAGCCCTGCTGGCACAGGAAGGCCAGCTGGTTTTCCAGTGTCTCGTACTGCTTCTCGGTGGGTCTGGTGC
CCAGGTGCACTTTGGCGCCGTCCCGGTGGCTCAGCAGGGCGCATCTGTAGCTCTTGGCGTTGTTCCGCAG
GAAGTCCTGCCAGCTCTCGCCTTCCAGAGGGCAGCTGTGGGTGTGGTGCCGGTCCAGCATCTCGATGGGC
AGGGCGTCCAGCAGGGCCCGCTTGTTCTTCACGTGCCAGTACAGGGTGGGCTGTTCCACGCCCAGTTTCT
GGGCCAGCTTCCGGGTGGTCAGGCCCTCGATGCCCACGCCGTTCAGCAGTTCCAGGGCGCTGTTGATCAC
TTTGCTCTTGTCCAGCCGGCTCATGTCGACATTCTTTGCCAAAATGATGAGACAGCACAATAACCAGCAC
GTTGCCCAGGAGCTGTAGGAAAAAGAAGAAGGCATGAACATGGTTAGCAGAGGCTCTAGAGCCGCCGGTC
ACACGCCAGAAGCCGAACCCCGCCCTGCCCCGTCCCCCCCGAAGGCAGCCGTCCCCCCGCGGACAGCCCC
GAGGCTGGAGAGGGAGAAGGGGACGGCGGCGCGGCGACGCACGAAGGCCCTCCCCGCCCATTTCCTTCCT
GCCGGCGCCGCACCGCTTCGCCCCGCGCCCGCTAGAGGGGGTGCGGCGGCGCCTCCCAGATTTCGGCTCC
GCACAGATTTGGGACAAAGGAAGTCCCTGCGCCCTCTCGCACGATTACCATAAAAGGCAATGGCTGCGGC
TCGCCGCGCCTCGACAGCCGCCGGCGCTCCGGGGGCCGCCGCGCCCCTCCCCCGAGCCCTCCCCGGCCCG
AGGCGGCCCCGCCCCGCCCGGCACCCCCACCTGCCGCCACCCCCCGCCCGGCACGGCGAGCCCCGCGCCA
CGCCCCGTACGGAGCCCCGCACCCGAAGCCGGGCCGTGCTCAGCAACTCGGGGAGGGGGGTGCAGGGGGG
GTTGCAGCCCGACCGACGCGCCCACACCCCCTGCTCACCCCCCCACGCACACACCCCGCACGCAGCCTTT
GTTCCCCTCGCAGCCCCCCCCGCACCGCGGGGCACCGCCCCCGGCCGCGCTCCCCTCGCGCACACTGCGG
AGCGCACAAAGCCCCGCGCCGCGCCCGCAGCGCTCACAGCCGCCGGGCAGCGCGGAGCCGCACGCGGCGC
TCCCCACGCACACACACACGCACGCACCCCCCGAGCCGCTCCCCCCGCACAAAGGGCCCTCCCGGAGCCC
CTCAAGGCTTTCACGCAGCCACAGAAAAGAAACAAGCCGTCATTAAACCAAGCGCTAATTACAGCCCGGA
GGAGAAGGGCCGTCCCGCCCGCTCACCTGTGGGAGTAACGCGGTCAGTCAGAGCCGGGGCGGGCGGCGCG
AGGCGGCGGCGGAGCGGGGCACGGGGCGAAGGCAGCGCGCAGCGACTCCCGCCCGCCGCGCGCTTCGCTT
TTTATAGGGCCGCCGCCGCCGCCGCCTCGCCATAAAAGGAAACTTTCGGAGCGCGCCGCTCTGATTGGCT
GCCGCCGCACCTCTCCGCCTCGCCCCGCCCCGCCCCTCGCCCCGCCCCGCCCCGCCTGGCGCGCGCCCCC
CCCCCCCCCCCGCCCCCATCGCTGCACAAAATAATTAAAAAATAAATAAATACAAAATTGGGGGTGGGGA
GGGGGGGGAGATGGGGAGAGTGAAGCAGAACGTGGGGCTCACCTCGACCATGGTAATAGCGATGACTAAT
ACGTAGATGTACTGCCAAGTAGGAAAGTCCCATAAGGTCATGTACTGGGCATAATGCCAGGCGGGCCATT
TACCGTCATTGACGTCAATAGGGGGCGTACTTGGCATATGATACACTTGATGTACTGCCAAGTGGGCAGT
TTACCGTAAATACTCCACCCATTGACGTCAATGGAAAGTCCCTATTGGCGTTACTATGGGAACATACGTC
ATTATTGACGTCAATGGGCGGGGGTCGTTGGGCGGTCAGCCAGGCGGGCCATTTACCGTAAGTTATGTAA
CGCGGAACTCCATATATGGGCTATGAACTAATGACCCCGTAATTGATTACTATTAATAACTAGTCAATAA
TCAATGTCGAGACCCATAGAGCCCACCGCATCCCCAGCATGCCTGCTATTGTCTTCCCAATCCTCCCCCT
TGCTGTCCTGCCCCACCCCACCCCCCAGAATAGAATGACACCTACTCAGACAATGCGATGCAATTTCCTC
ATTTTATTAGGAAAGGACAGTGGGAGTGGCACCTTCCAGGGTCAAGGAAGGCACGGGGGAGGGGCAAACA
ACAGATGGCTGGCAACTAGAAGGCACAGTCGAGGCTGATCAGCGGGTTTATAACTTCGTATAATGTATGC
TATACGAAGTTATGGTACCTTACTCGTCCATGCCGCCGGTGGAGTGGCGGCCCTCGGCGCGTTCGTACTG
TTCCACGATGGTGTAGTCCTCGTTGTGGGAGGTGATGTCCAACTTGATGTTGACGTTGTAGGCGCCGGGC
AGCTGCACGGGCTTCTTGGCCTTGTAGGTGGTCTTGACCTCAGCGTCGTAGTGGCCGCCGTCCTTCAGCT
TCAGCCTCTGCTTGATCTCGCCCTTCAGGGCGCCGTCCTCGGGGTACATCCGCTCGGAGGAGGCCTCCCA
GCCCATGGTCTTCTTCTGCATTACGGGGCCGTCGGAGGGGAAGTTGGTGCCGCGCAGCTTCACCTTGTAG
ATGAACTCGCCGTCCTGCAGGGAGGAGTCCTGGGTCACGGTCACCACGCCGCCGTCCTCGAAGTTCATCA
CGCGCTCCCACTTGAAGCCCTCGGGGAAGGACAGCTTCAAGTAGTCGGGGATGTCGGCGGGGTGCTTCAC
GTAGGCCTTGGAGCCGTACATGAACTGAGGGGACAGGATGTCCCAGGCGAAGGGCAGGGGGCCACCCTTG
GTCACCTTCAGCTTGGCGGTCTGGGTGCCCTCGTAGGGGCGGCCCTCGCCCTCGCCCTCGATCTCGAACT
CGTGGCCGTTCACGGAGCCCTCCATGTGCACCTTGAAGCGCATGAACTCCTTGATGATGGCCATGTTATC
CTCCTCGCCCTTGCTCACCATGGTGGCGACCGGTAGCGCTAGCGTAGGCGCCGGTCACAGCTTGGATCTG
TAACGGCGCAGAACAGAAAACGAAACAAAGACGTAGAGTTGAGCAAGCAGGGTCAGGCAAAGCGTGGAGA
GCCGGCTGAGTCTAGGTAGGCTCCAAGGGAGCGCCGGACAAAGGCCCGGTCTCGACCTGAGCTTTAAACT
TACCTAGACGGCGGACGCAGTTCAGGAGGCACCACAGGCGGGAGGCGGCAGAACGCGACTCAACCGGCGT
GGATGGCGGCCTCAGGTAGGGCGGCGGGCGCGTGAAGGAGAGATGCGAGCCCCTCGAAGCTTCAGCTGTG
TTCTGGCGGCAAACCCGTTGCGAAAAAGAACGTTCACGGCGACTACTGCACTTATATACGGTTCTCCCCC
ACCCTCGGGAAAAAGGCGGAGCCAGTACACGACATCACTTTCCCAGTTTACCCCGCGCCACCTTCTCTAG
GCACCGGTTCAATTGCCGACCCCTCCCCCCAACTTCTCGGGGACTGTGGGCGATGTGCGCTCTGCCCACT
GACGGGCACCGGAGCGATCGCAGATCATGCATCCATAGAGCCCACCGCATCCCCAGCATGCCTGCTATTG
TCTTCCCAATCCTCCCCCTTGCTGTCCTGCCCCACCCCACCCCCCAGAATAGAATGACACCTACTCAGAC
AATGCGATGCAATTTCCTCATTTTATTAGGAAAGGACAGTGGGAGTGGCACCTTCCAGGGTCAAGGAAGG
CACGGGGGAGGGGCAAACAACAGATGGCTGGCAACTAGAAGGCACAGGTTTAAACGGGCCCTCTAGATCA
GGCACCGGGCTTGCGGGTCATGCACCAGGTGCGCGGTCCTTCGGGCACCTCGACGTCGGCGGTGACGGTG
AAGCCGAGCCGCTCGTAGAAGGGGAGGTTGCGGGGCGCGGAGGTCTCCAGGAAGGCGGGCACCCCGGCGC
GCTCGGCCGCCTCCACTCCGGGGAGCACGACGGCGCTGCCCAGACCCTTGCCCTGGTGGTCGGGCGAGAC
GCCGACGGTGGCCAGGAACCACGCGGGCTCCTTGGGCCGGTGCGGCGCCAGGAGGCCTTCCATCTGTTGC
TGCGCGGCCAGCCGGGAACCGCTCAACTCGGCCATGCGCGGGCCGATCTCGGCGAACACCGCCCCCGCTT
CGACGCTCTCCGGCGTGGTCCAGACCGCCACCGCGGCGCCGTCGTCCGCGACCCACACCTTGCCGATGTC
GAGCCCGACGCGCGTGAGGAAGAGTTCTTGCAGCTCGGTGACCCGCTCGATGTGGCGGTCCGGATCGACG
GTGTGGCGCGTGGCGGGGTAGTCGGCGAACGCGGCGGCGAGGGTGCGTACGGCCCTGGGGACGTCGTCGC
GGGTGGCGAGGCGCACCGTGGGCTTGTACTCGGTCATCTCGAGCCTAGGGCCGGGATTCTCCTCCACGTC
ACCGCATGTTAGAAGACTTCCTCTGCCCTCTCCGCTGCCAGATCTCTCGAGGCCCTGTGGGAGGAAGAGA
AGAGGTCAGAAGCTTATAACTTCGTATAATGTATGCTATACGAAGTTATTGCCCCACTGTGGGGTGGAGG
GGACAGATAAAAGTACCCAGAACCAGAGCCACATTAACCGGCCCTGGGAATATAAGGTGGTCCCAGCTCG
GGGACACAGGATCCCTGGAGGCAGCAAACATGCTGTCCTGAAGTGGACATAGGGGCCCGGGTTGGAGGAA
GAAGACTAGCTGAGCTCTCGGACCCCTGGAAGATGCCATGACAGGGGGCTGGAAGAGCTAGCACAGACTA
GAGAGGTAAGGGGGGTAGGGGAGCTGCCCAAATGAAAGGAGTGAGAGGTGACCCGAATCCACAGGAGAAC
GGGGTGTCCAGGCAAAGAAAGCAAGAGGATGGAGAGGTGGCTAAAGCCAGGGAGACGGGGTACTTTGGGG
TTGTCCAGAAAAACGGTGATGATGCAGGCCTACAAGAAGGGGAGGCGGGACGCAAGGGAGACATCCGTCG
GAGAAGGCCATCCTAAGAAACGAGAGATGGCACAGGCCCCAGAAGGAGAAGGAAAAGGGAACCCAGCGAG
TGAAGACGGCATGGGGTTGGGTGAGGGAGGAGAGATGCCCGGAGAGGACCCAGACACGGGGAGGATCCGC
TCAGAGGACATCACGTGGTGCAGCGCCGAGAAGGAAGTGCTCCGGAAAGAGCATCCTTGGGCAGCAACAC
AGCAGAGAGCAAGGGGAAGAGGGAGTGGAGGAAGACGGAACCTGAAGGAGGCGGCAGGGAAGGATCTGGG
CCAGCCGTAGAGGTGACCCAGGCCACAAGCTGCAGACAGAAAGCGGCACAGGCCCAGGGGAGAGAATGCT
GGTCAGAGAAAGCAAAGGGCGAATTCAACCCTGATAAATGCTTCAATAATATTGAAAAAGGAAGAGTATG
AGTATTCAACATTTCCGTGTCGCCCTTATTCCCTTTTTTGCGGCATTTTGCCTTCCTGTTTTTGCTCACC
CAGAAACGCTGGTGAAAGTAAAAGATGCTGAAGATCAGTTGGGTGCACGAGTGGGTTACATCGAACTGGA
TCTCAACAGCGGTAAGATCCTTGAGAGTTTTCGCCCCGAAGAACGTTTTCCAATGATGAGCACTTTTAAA
GTTCTGCTATGTGGCGCGGTATTATCCCGTATTGACGCCGGGCAAGAGCAACTCGGTCGCCGCATACACT
ATTCTCAGAATGACTTGGTTGAGTACTCACCAGTCACAGAAAAGCATCTTACGGATGGCATGACAGTAAG
AGAATTATGCAGTGCTGCCATAACCATGAGTGATAACACTGCGGCCAACTTACTTCTGACAACGATCGGA
GGACCGAAGGAGCTAACCGCTTTTTTGCACAACATGGGGGATCATGTAACTCGCCTTGATCGTTGGGAAC
CGGAGCTGAATGAAGCCATACCAAACGACGAGCGTGACACCACGATGCCTGTAGCAATGGCAACAACGTT
GCGCAAACTATTAACTGGCGAACTACTTACTCTAGCTTCCCGGCAACAATTAATAGACTGGATGGAGGCG
GATAAAGTTGCAGGACCACTTCTGCGCTCGGCCCTTCCGGCTGGCTGGTTTATTGCTGATAAATCTGGAG
CCGGTGAGCGTGGGTCTCGCGGTATCATTGCAGCACTGGGGCCAGATGGTAAGCCCTCCCGTATCGTAGT
TATCTACACGACGGGGAGTCAGGCAACTATGGATGAACGAAATAGACAGATCGCTGAGATAGGTGCCTCA
CTGATTAAGCATTGGTAACTGTCAGACCAAGTTTACTCATATATACTTTAGATTGATTTAAAACTTCATT
TTTAATTTAAAAGGATCTAGGTGAAGATCCTTTTTGATAATCTCATGACCAAAATCCCTTAACGTGAGTT
TTCGTTCCACTGAGCGTCAGACCCCGTAGAAAAGATCAAAGGATCTTC
