Features (pLannotate 1.2.2; 30 found; start..end, strand, type, name):
     13..53      +  promoter       AmpR promoter (fragment): bla
     54..914     +  CDS            AmpR: β-lactamase; bla; confers resistance to ampicillin, carbenicillin, and related antibiotics
   1085..1673    +  rep_origin     ori: high-copy-number ColE1/pMB1/pBR322/pUC origin of replication
   1721..2557    -  misc_feature   HA-R: right homology arm from the adeno-associated virus integration site (AAVS1) within intron 1 of the human PPP1R12C gene
   2584..2960    +  promoter       TRE3G promoter: 3rd-generation Tet-responsive promoter that can be activated by binding of Tet-On® 3G
   2982..3950    +  CDS            MAFB: MAFB_HUMAN - Also known as KRML. Experimental evidence at protein level: Swiss-Prot protein existence level 1. Acts as a transcriptional activator or repressor (PubMed:27181683). Plays a pivotal role in regulating lineage-specific hematopoiesis by repressing ETS1-mediated transcription of erythroid- specific genes in myeloid cells. Required for monocytic, macrophage, osteoclast, podocyte and islet beta cell differentiation. Involved in renal tubule survival and F4/80 maturation. Activates the insulin and glucagon promoters. Together with PAX6, transactivates weakly the glucagon gene promoter t
   4032..5309    +  CDS            IRF8: IRF8_HUMAN - Also known as ICSBP1 From Homo sapiens (Human).
   5391..6464    +  CDS            CEBPA: CEBPA_HUMAN - Also known as CEBP From Homo sapiens (Human).
   6493..6614    +  polyA_signal   SV40 poly(A) signal: SV40 polyadenylation signal
   6685..6707    -  protein_bind   lac operator (fragment): The lac repressor binds to the lac operator to inhibit transcription in E. coli. This inhibition can be relieved by adding lactose or isopropyl-β-D-thiogalactopyranoside (IPTG). lac repressor encoded by lacI
   6711..6741    -  promoter       lac promoter: promoter for the E. coli lac operon
   6756..6777    -  protein_bind   CAP binding site: CAP binding activates transcription in the presence of cAMP. E. coli catabolite activator protein
   6790..6882    -  CDS            lacI (fragment): lac repressor; lacI; The lac repressor binds to the lac operator to inhibit transcription in E. coli. This inhibition can be relieved by adding lactose or isopropyl-β-D-thiogalactopyranoside (IPTG).
   6884..6956    -  rep_origin     RSF ori (fragment): Plasmids containing the RSF 1030 origin of replication can be propagated in E. coli cells that contain additional plasmids with compatible origins.
   7221..7276    -  polyA_signal   β-globin poly(A) signal: rabbit β-globin polyadenylation signal (Gil and Proudfoot, 1987)
   7347..7427    -  CDS            HBB (fragment): HBB_PONPY - Experimental evidence at transcript level: Swiss-Prot protein existence level 2. Involved in oxygen transport from the lung to the various peripheral tissues. From Pongo pygmaeus (Bornean orangutan).
   7561..8178    -  CDS            tetR: TETR2_ECOLX - Experimental evidence at protein level: Swiss-Prot protein existence level 1. TetR is the repressor of the tetracycline resistance element; its N-terminal region forms a helix-turn-helix structure and binds DNA. Binding of tetracycline to TetR reduces the repressor affinity for the tetracycline resistance gene (tetA) promoter operator sites. From Escherichia coli.
   8237..9253    -  intron         chimeric intron: chimera between introns from chicken β-actin and rabbit β-globin
   9254..9531    -  promoter       chicken β-actin promoter: No description available
   9533..9912    -  enhancer       CMV enhancer: human cytomegalovirus immediate early enhancer
   9918..10142   -  polyA_signal   bGH poly(A) signal: bovine growth hormone polyadenylation signal
  10164..10197   -  protein_bind   loxP: Cre-mediated recombination occurs in the 8-bp core sequence (GCATACAT). Cre recombinase
  10207..10905   -  CDS            mCherry: mCherry is a basic (constitutively fluorescent) red fluorescent protein published in 2004, derived from Discosoma sp.. It is reported to be a very rapidly-maturing monomer with low acid sensitivity.
  10949..11217   -  LTR            5' LTR (truncated): truncated 5' long terminal repeat (LTR) from human T-cell leukemia virus (HTLV) type 1
  11230..11441   -  promoter       EF-1α core promoter: core promoter for human elongation factor EF-1α
  11477..11701   -  polyA_signal   bGH poly(A) signal: bovine growth hormone polyadenylation signal
  11722..12321   -  CDS            PuroR: puromycin N-acetyltransferase; pac from Streptomyces alboniger; confers resistance to puromycin
  12408..12433   -  misc_feature   SA: splice acceptor site
  12440..12473   -  protein_bind   loxP: Cre-mediated recombination occurs in the 8-bp core sequence (GCATACAT). Cre recombinase
  12475..13278   -  misc_feature   HA-L: left homology arm from the adeno-associated virus integration site (AAVS1) within intron 1 of the human PPP1R12C gene
>Addgene plasmid #190720 | AAVS1-MAFB-IRF8-CEBPA Sequencing Result | analyzer sequence | sequence record 378197
AAGGGCGAATTCAACCCTGATAAATGCTTCAATAATATTGAAAAAGGAAGAGTATGAGTATTCAACATTT
CCGTGTCGCCCTTATTCCCTTTTTTGCGGCATTTTGCCTTCCTGTTTTTGCTCACCCAGAAACGCTGGTG
AAAGTAAAAGATGCTGAAGATCAGTTGGGTGCACGAGTGGGTTACATCGAACTGGATCTCAACAGCGGTA
AGATCCTTGAGAGTTTTCGCCCCGAAGAACGTTTTCCAATGATGAGCACTTTTAAAGTTCTGCTATGTGG
CGCGGTATTATCCCGTATTGACGCCGGGCAAGAGCAACTCGGTCGCCGCATACACTATTCTCAGAATGAC
TTGGTTGAGTACTCACCAGTCACAGAAAAGCATCTTACGGATGGCATGACAGTAAGAGAATTATGCAGTG
CTGCCATAACCATGAGTGATAACACTGCGGCCAACTTACTTCTGACAACGATCGGAGGACCGAAGGAGCT
AACCGCTTTTTTGCACAACATGGGGGATCATGTAACTCGCCTTGATCGTTGGGAACCGGAGCTGAATGAA
GCCATACCAAACGACGAGCGTGACACCACGATGCCTGTAGCAATGGCAACAACGTTGCGCAAACTATTAA
CTGGCGAACTACTTACTCTAGCTTCCCGGCAACAATTAATAGACTGGATGGAGGCGGATAAAGTTGCAGG
ACCACTTCTGCGCTCGGCCCTTCCGGCTGGCTGGTTTATTGCTGATAAATCTGGAGCCGGTGAGCGTGGG
TCTCGCGGTATCATTGCAGCACTGGGGCCAGATGGTAAGCCCTCCCGTATCGTAGTTATCTACACGACGG
GGAGTCAGGCAACTATGGATGAACGAAATAGACAGATCGCTGAGATAGGTGCCTCACTGATTAAGCATTG
GTAACTGTCAGACCAAGTTTACTCATATATACTTTAGATTGATTTAAAACTTCATTTTTAATTTAAAAGG
ATCTAGGTGAAGATCCTTTTTGATAATCTCATGACCAAAATCCCTTAACGTGAGTTTTCGTTCCACTGAG
CGTCAGACCCCGTAGAAAAGATCAAAGGATCTTCTTGAGATCCTTTTTTTCTGCGCGTAATCTGCTGCTT
GCAAACAAAAAAACCACCGCTACCAGCGGTGGTTTGTTTGCCGGATCAAGAGCTACCAACTCTTTTTCCG
AAGGTAACTGGCTTCAGCAGAGCGCAGATACCAAATACTGTTCTTCTAGTGTAGCCGTAGTTAGGCCACC
ACTTCAAGAACTCTGTAGCACCGCCTACATACCTCGCTCTGCTAATCCTGTTACCAGTGGCTGCTGCCAG
TGGCGATAAGTCGTGTCTTACCGGGTTGGACTCAAGACGATAGTTACCGGATAAGGCGCAGCGGTCGGGC
TGAACGGGGGGTTCGTGCACACAGCCCAGCTTGGAGCGAACGACCTACACCGAACTGAGATACCTACAGC
GTGAGCTATGAGAAAGCGCCACGCTTCCCGAAGGGAGAAAGGCGGACAGGTATCCGGTAAGCGGCAGGGT
CGGAACAGGAGAGCGCACGAGGGAGCTTCCAGGGGGAAACGCCTGGTATCTTTATAGTCCTGTCGGGTTT
CGCCACCTCTGACTTGAGCGTCGATTTTTGTGATGCTCGTCAGGGGGGCGGAGCCTATGGAAAAACGCCA
GCAACGCGGCCTTTTTACGGTTCCTGGCGAATTCGCCCTTAGAGCAGAGCCAGGAACCCCTGTAGGGAAG
GGGCAGGAGAGCCAGGGGCATGAGATGGTGGACGAGGAAGGGGGACAGGGAAGCCTGAGCGCCTCTCCTG
GGCTTGCCAAGGACTCAAACCCAGAAGCCCAGAGCAGGGCCTTAGGGAAGCGGGACCCTGCTCTGGGCGG
AGGAATATGTCCCAGATAGCACTGGGGACTCTTTAAGGAAAGAAGGATGGAGAAAGAGAAAGGGAGTAGA
GGCGGCCACGACCTGGTGAACACCTAGGACGCACCATTCTCACAAAGGGAGTTTTCCACACGGACACCCC
CCTCCTCACCACAGCCCTGCCAGGACGGGGCTGGCTACTGGCCTTATCTCACAGGTAAAACTGACGCACG
GAGGAACAATATAAATTGGGGACTAGAAAGGTGAAGAGCCAAAGTTAGAACTCAGGACCAACTTATTCTG
ATTTTGTTTTTCCAAACTGCTTCTCCTCTTGGGAAGTGTAAGGAAGCTGCAGCACCAGGATCAGTGAAAC
GCACCAGACAGCCGCGTCAGAGCAGCTCAGGTTCTGGGAGAGGGTAGCGCAGGGTGGCCACTGAGAACCG
GGCAGGTCACGCATCCCCCCCTTCCCTCCCACCCCCTGCCAAGCTCTCCCTCCCAGGATCCTCTCTGGCT
CCATCGTAAGCAAACCTTAGAGGTTCTGGCAAGGAGAGAGATGGCTCCAGGAAATGGGGGTGTGTCACCA
GATAAGGAATCTGCCTAACAGGAGGTGGGGGTTAGACCCAATATCAGGAGACTAGGAAGGAGGAGGCCTA
AGGATGGGGCTTTTCTGTCACCAATCCTGTCCCTAGTAAAGCTGATATCTCCACCCCACAGTGGTTTACT
CCCTATCAGTGATAGAGAACGTATGAAGAGTTTACTCCCTATCAGTGATAGAGAACGTATGCAGACTTTA
CTCCCTATCAGTGATAGAGAACGTATAAGGAGTTTACTCCCTATCAGTGATAGAGAACGTATGACCAGTT
TACTCCCTATCAGTGATAGAGAACGTATCTACAGTTTACTCCCTATCAGTGATAGAGAACGTATATCCAG
TTTACTCCCTATCAGTGATAGAGAACGTATAAGCTTTAGGCGTGTACGGTGGGCGCCTATAAAAGCAGAG
CTCGTTTAGTGAACCGTCAGATCGCCTGGAGCAATTCCACAACACTTTTGTCTTATACCAACTTTCCGTA
CCACTTCCTACCCTCGTAAACTTAAGGTTAATTAAGCCACCATGGCCGCTGAGCTGAGCATGGGCCCTGA
GCTCCCTACCTCCCCTCTCGCCATGGAGTACGTGAACGACTTCGACCTGCTGAAGTTCGACGTCAAAAAG
GAACCCCTGGGCAGGGCCGAAAGGCCTGGAAGGCCTTGTACAAGGCTGCAACCCGCCGGATCCGTGTCCA
GCACACCCCTCTCCACACCTTGTTCCAGCGTGCCTTCCAGCCCCAGCTTTTCCCCTACCGAGCAGAAGAC
ACACCTGGAGGACCTGTACTGGATGGCCAGCAACTACCAGCAGATGAACCCCGAAGCTCTGAATCTGACA
CCTGAAGACGCTGTGGAGGCCCTCATTGGCTCCCACCCCGTGCCTCAGCCCCTGCAGTCCTTTGACAGCT
TCAGAGGCGCCCATCACCACCATCATCATCACCATCCCCACCCTCACCATGCTTACCCTGGCGCCGGAGT
GGCCCATGACGAACTCGGACCTCATGCCCATCCTCACCACCACCATCACCACCAGGCTTCCCCTCCTCCT
TCCAGCGCTGCTTCCCCCGCTCAGCAACTCCCTACCAGCCACCCCGGACCTGGCCCTCATGCCACAGCTA
GCGCCACAGCTGCTGGCGGCAATGGATCCGTGGAGGACAGATTCAGCGACGATCAGCTGGTGAGCATGTC
CGTGAGGGAACTGAACAGGCACCTGAGGGGCTTTACCAAAGATGAGGTGATCAGGCTGAAGCAGAAGAGA
AGGACCCTCAAAAACAGGGGCTATGCCCAGAGCTGCAGATATAAGAGGGTCCAACAAAAACACCATCTGG
AGAATGAGAAGACCCAGCTGATTCAGCAGGTGGAGCAACTCAAGCAGGAGGTGAGCAGACTCGCCAGAGA
GAGGGATGCCTATAAAGTCAAATGTGAGAAACTGGCCAACTCCGGCTTCAGGGAGGCCGGAAGCACCAGC
GATTCCCCCAGCTCCCCTGAGTTCTTTCTCAGCAGGATGCACTCCAGGGGATCCGGAGAGGGCAGGGGCT
CCCTGCTGACATGCGGCGACGTGGAAGAGAACCCCGGCCCCATGTGCGACAGGAATGGAGGCAGAAGGCT
GAGGCAGTGGCTGATCGAGCAGATTGATTCCAGCATGTATCCCGGCCTGATCTGGGAGAATGAGGAGAAG
AGCATGTTCAGGATCCCCTGGAAGCACGCTGGCAAGCAGGACTATAATCAGGAAGTGGACGCCTCCATCT
TTAAGGCCTGGGCCGTCTTCAAGGGCAAGTTTAAGGAAGGAGACAAGGCTGAACCCGCCACATGGAAGAC
CAGACTGAGGTGCGCCCTGAACAAATCCCCCGATTTTGAAGAGGTGACCGACAGGTCCCAGCTGGACATT
TCCGAGCCTTACAAAGTCTATAGGATCGTGCCCGAGGAGGAACAAAAGTGTAAGCTCGGAGTCGCTACCG
CTGGATGCGTGAACGAGGTCACAGAGATGGAGTGCGGCAGGAGCGAGATCGACGAACTCATCAAGGAACC
TAGCGTGGATGACTACATGGGCATGATCAAAAGGAGCCCTAGCCCCCCTGAGGCCTGCAGAAGCCAGCTC
CTGCCTGATTGGTGGGCCCAGCAACCCAGCACAGGCGTCCCTCTCGTGACCGGCTACACCACCTATGATG
CCCACCATTCCGCCTTCAGCCAGATGGTGATCTCCTTCTACTACGGCGGAAAGCTCGTGGGACAGGCCAC
CACCACCTGTCCCGAAGGCTGTAGGCTCAGCCTGTCCCAGCCTGGCCTGCCCGGAACCAAACTGTACGGA
CCTGAGGGACTGGAGCTCGTGAGATTTCCCCCTGCCGATGCCATCCCCAGCGAGAGACAGAGGCAGGTGA
CCAGAAAGCTGTTCGGCCACCTCGAAAGGGGCGTCCTGCTCCACTCCTCCAGACAGGGCGTCTTCGTGAA
GAGGCTCTGCCAGGGAAGAGTGTTTTGCAGCGGAAACGCTGTGGTGTGTAAAGGCAGACCCAACAAGCTC
GAGAGGGACGAGGTGGTGCAGGTGTTCGACACCAGCCAGTTCTTTAGGGAGCTCCAACAGTTCTACAACA
GCCAGGGCAGACTCCCTGATGGCAGGGTCGTCCTGTGCTTCGGAGAGGAGTTTCCCGATATGGCTCCTCT
CAGATCCAAGCTGATCCTGGTCCAGATTGAGCAGCTGTACGTGAGACAGCTGGCCGAGGAAGCTGGCAAG
AGCTGTGGAGCCGGCAGCGTGATGCAGGCTCCCGAGGAACCTCCTCCTGACCAAGTGTTCAGGATGTTCC
CCGATATTTGTGCTTCCCACCAAAGGTCCTTTTTCAGGGAGAACCAGCAGATCACCGTGGTCAACATGCA
CAGCAGGGGATCCGGCGAGGGAAGGGGAAGCCTGCTGACATGTGGCGATGTGGAGGAGAACCCTGGCCCT
ATGGAGAGCGCTGATTTCTACGAAGCCGAACCCAGACCTCCCATGTCCAGCCACCTCCAGAGCCCTCCCC
ATGCTCCCAGCTCCGCTGCCTTTGGATTTCCTAGAGGCGCTGGACCTGCCCAGCCTCCTGCCCCTCCCGC
CGCTCCCGAGCCCCTGGGCGGCATTTGCGAACACGAAACCTCCATCGACATCTCCGCCTACATCGACCCC
GCCGCTTTCAACGACGAGTTTCTGGCCGACCTGTTCCAACACAGCAGGCAGCAGGAAAAGGCCAAGGCCG
CCGTCGGACCCACAGGCGGCGGCGGCGGAGGAGACTTCGACTATCCTGGCGCTCCCGCCGGCCCTGGCGG
CGCTGTGATGCCTGGAGGAGCTCACGGACCTCCTCCTGGCTATGGCTGCGCCGCTGCCGGATATCTGGAC
GGCAGACTGGAACCTCTCTATGAGAGGGTCGGAGCTCCCGCCCTCAGACCTCTGGTGATCAAACAGGAGC
CTAGGGAGGAGGACGAGGCCAAACAGCTCGCCCTGGCCGGCCTGTTCCCTTATCAGCCCCCTCCTCCTCC
CCCTCCTAGCCACCCTCACCCCCATCCTCCTCCCGCTCATCTCGCTGCCCCTCACCTGCAATTCCAAATC
GCTCATTGCGGCCAGACCACCATGCACCTGCAACCCGGCCACCCCACCCCTCCCCCTACACCTGTCCCTT
CCCCTCACCCCGCTCCTGCTCTGGGAGCCGCCGGACTGCCTGGCCCTGGATCCGCTCTGAAAGGACTGGG
AGCCGCTCACCCTGACCTCAGAGCTAGCGGCGGAAGCGGAGCTGGCAAGGCTAAGAAGAGCGTCGATAAG
AACAGCAACGAATACAGGGTGAGGAGAGAGAGAAATAACATCGCCGTCAGGAAGTCCAGAGACAAGGCTA
AGCAGAGAAATGTGGAGACCCAGCAGAAAGTCCTGGAACTCACATCCGACAACGACAGGCTCAGAAAGAG
GGTCGAGCAACTCTCCAGGGAGCTGGACACCCTGAGAGGAATTTTCAGGCAGCTGCCCGAAAGCTCCCTC
GTCAAGGCCATGGGCAATTGTGCCTGAGCGGCCGCAATCGATCGCCCACCCCAACTTGTTTATTGCAGCT
TATAATGGTTACAAATAAAGCAATAGCATCACAAATTTCACAAATAAAGCATTTTTTTCACTGCATTCTA
GTTGTGGTTTGTCCAAACTCATCAATGTATCTTATCATGTCTGTATACCGTCGACCTCTAGCTAGAGCTT
GGCGTAATCATGGTCATAGCTGTTTCCTGTGTGAAATTGTTATCCGCTCACAATTCCACACAACATACGA
GCCGGAAGCATAAAGTGTAAAGCCTGGGGTGCCTAATGAGTGAGCTAACTCACATTAATTGCGTTGCGCT
CACTGCCCGCTTTCCAGTCGGGAAACCTGTCGTGCCAGCTGCATTAATGAATCGGCCAACGCGCGGGGAG
AGGCGGTTTGCGTATTGGGCGCTCTTCCGCTTCCTCGCTCACTGACTCGCTGCGCTCGGTCGTTCGGCTG
CGGCGAGCGGTATCAGCTCACTCAAAGGACGGCCGCACATGTAAGGAAAATTTTAGGGATGTTAAAGAAA
AAAATAACACAAAACAAAATATAAAAAAAATCTAACCTCAAGTCAAGGCTTTTCTATGGAATAAGGAATG
GACAGCAGGGGGCTGTTTCATATACTGATGACCTCTTTATAGCCAACCTTTGTTCATGGCAGCCAGCATA
TGGGCATATGTTGCCAAACTCTAAACCAAATACTCATTCTGATGTTTTAAATGATTTGCCCTCCCATATG
TCCTTCCGAGTGAGAGACACAAAAAATTCCAACACACTATTGCAATGAAAATAAATTTCCTTTATTAGCC
AGAAGTCAGATGCTCAAGGGGCTTCATGATGTCCCCATAATTTTTGGCAGAGGGAAAAAGATCTCAGTGG
TATTTGTGAGCCAGGGCATTGGCCACACCAGCCACCACCTTCTGATAGGCAGCCTGCACCTGAGGAGTGA
ATTCACGCGTTTTAGCCTGGCAGCATATCGAGATCGAAGTCATCGAGAGCGTCAGCAGGGAGCATATCCA
GATCAAAATCATCCAGGGCATCGGCGGGCAGCATGTCCAGGTCGAAGTCGTCCAGGGCGTCGGTGGGTCC
GCCGCTCTCGCACTTCAGCTGCTTCTCGAGGCCGCAGATGATCAGTTCCAGGCCGAACAGGAAGGCGGGC
TCGGCGCCCTGTCTGTCGAACAGCTCGATGGCCTGCTTCAGCAGGGGGGGCATGCTGTCGGTGGTGGGTG
TCTCTCTTTCCTCTTTGGCGACCTGGTGTTCCTGTTCTTCCAGCACGCAGCCCAGGGTGAAGTGGCCCAC
GGCGCTCAGGGCGTACAGGGCGTTTTCCAGGCTGAAGCCCTGCTGGCACAGGAAGGCCAGCTGGTTTTCC
AGTGTCTCGTACTGCTTCTCGGTGGGTCTGGTGCCCAGGTGCACTTTGGCGCCGTCCCGGTGGCTCAGCA
GGGCGCATCTGTAGCTCTTGGCGTTGTTCCGCAGGAAGTCCTGCCAGCTCTCGCCTTCCAGAGGGCAGCT
GTGGGTGTGGTGCCGGTCCAGCATCTCGATGGGCAGGGCGTCCAGCAGGGCCCGCTTGTTCTTCACGTGC
CAGTACAGGGTGGGCTGTTCCACGCCCAGTTTCTGGGCCAGCTTCCGGGTGGTCAGGCCCTCGATGCCCA
CGCCGTTCAGCAGTTCCAGGGCGCTGTTGATCACTTTGCTCTTGTCCAGCCGGCTCATGTCGACATTCTT
TGCCAAAATGATGAGACAGCACAATAACCAGCACGTTGCCCAGGAGCTGTAGGAAAAAGAAGAAGGCATG
AACATGGTTAGCAGAGGCTCTAGAGCCGCCGGTCACACGCCAGAAGCCGAACCCCGCCCTGCCCCGTCCC
CCCCGAAGGCAGCCGTCCCCCCGCGGACAGCCCCGAGGCTGGAGAGGGAGAAGGGGACGGCGGCGCGGCG
ACGCACGAAGGCCCTCCCCGCCCATTTCCTTCCTGCCGGCGCCGCACCGCTTCGCCCCGCGCCCGCTAGA
GGGGGTGCGGCGGCGCCTCCCAGATTTCGGCTCCGCACAGATTTGGGACAAAGGAAGTCCCTGCGCCCTC
TCGCACGATTACCATAAAAGGCAATGGCTGCGGCTCGCCGCGCCTCGACAGCCGCCGGCGCTCCGGGGGC
CGCCGCGCCCCTCCCCCGAGCCCYCCCCGGCCCGAGGCGGCCCCGCCCCGCCCGGCACCCCCACCTGCCG
CCACCCCCCGCCCGGCACGGCGAGCCCCGCGCCACGCCCCGTACGGAGCCCCGCACCCGAAGCCGGGCCG
TGCTCAGCAACTCGGGGAGGGGGGTGCAGGGGGGGTTGCAGCCCGACCGACGCGCCCACACCCCCTGCTC
ACCCCCCCACGCACACACCCCGCACGCAGCCTTTGTTCCCCTCGCAGCCCCCCCCGCACCGCGGGGCACC
GCCCCCGGCCGCGCTCCCCTCGCGCACACTGCGGAGCGCACAAAGCCCCGCGCCGCGCCCGCAGCGCTCA
CAGCCGCCGGGCAGCGCGGAGCCGCACGCGGCGCTCCCCACGCACACACACACGCACGCACCCCCCGAGC
CGCTCCCCCCGCACAAAGGGCCCTCCCGGAGCCCCTCAAGGCTTTCACGCAGCCACAGAAAAGAAACAAG
CCGTCATTAAACCAAGCGCTAATTACAGCCCGGAGGAGAAGGGCCGTCCCGCCCGCTCACCTGTGGGAGT
AACGCGGTCAGTCAGAGCCGGGGCGGGCGGCGCGAGGCGGCGGCGGAGCGGGGCACGGGGCGAAGGCAGC
GCGCAGCGACTCCCGCCCGCCGCGCGCTTCGCTTTTTATAGGGCCGCCGCCGCCGCCGCCTCGCCATAAA
AGGAAACTTTCGGAGCGCGCCGCTCTGATTGGCTGCCGCCGCACCTCTCCGCCTCSCCCCSCCCCSCCCC
YCSCCCCSCCCCSCCCCSCCYGGCGCGCGCCCCCCCCCCCCCCCCGCCCCCATCGCTGCACAAAATAATT
AAAAAATAAATAAATACAAAATTGGGGGTGGGGAGGGGGGGGAGATGGGGAGAGTGAAGCAGAACGTGGG
GCTCACCTCGACCATGGTAATAGCGATGACTAATACGTAGATGTACTGCCAAGTAGGAAAGTCCCATAAG
GTCATGTACTGGGCATAATGCCAGGCGGGCCATTTACCGTCATTGACGTCAATAGGGGGCGTACTTGGCA
TATGATACACTTGATGTACTGCCAAGTGGGCAGTTTACCGTAAATACTCCACCCATTGACGTCAATGGAA
AGTCCCTATTGGCGTTACTATGGGAACATACGTCATTATTGACGTCAATGGGCGGGGGTCGTTGGGCGGT
CAGCCAGGCGGGCCATTTACCGTAAGTTATGTAACGCGGAACTCCATATATGGGCTATGAACTAATGACC
CCGTAATTGATTACTATTAATAACTAGTCAATAATCAATGTCGAGACCCATAGAGCCCACCGCATCCCCA
GCATGCCTGCTATTGTCTTCCCAATCCTCCCCCTTGCTGTCCTGCCCCACCCCACCCCCCAGAATAGAAT
GACACCTACTCAGACAATGCGATGCAATTTCCTCATTTTATTAGGAAAGGACAGTGGGAGTGGCACCTTC
CAGGGTCAAGGAAGGCACGGGGGAGGGGCAAACAACAGATGGCTGGCAACTAGAAGGCACAGTCGAGGCT
GATCAGCGGGTTTATAACTTCGTATAATGTATGCTATACGAAGTTATGGTACCTTACTCGTCCATGCCGC
CGGTGGAGTGGCGGCCCTCGGCGCGTTCGTACTGTTCCACGATGGTGTAGTCCTCGTTGTGGGAGGTGAT
GTCCAACTTGATGTTGACGTTGTAGGCGCCGGGCAGCTGCACGGGCTTCTTGGCCTTGTAGGTGGTCTTG
ACCTCAGCGTCGTAGTGGCCGCCGTCCTTCAGCTTCAGCCTCTGCTTGATCTCGCCCTTCAGGGCGCCGT
CCTCGGGGTACATCCGCTCGGAGGAGGCCTCCCAGCCCATGGTCTTCTTCTGCATTACGGGGCCGTCGGA
GGGGAAGTTGGTGCCGCGCAGCTTCACCTTGTAGATGAACTCGCCGTCCTGCAGGGAGGAGTCCTGGGTC
ACGGTCACCACGCCGCCGTCCTCGAAGTTCATCACGCGCTCCCACTTGAAGCCCTCGGGGAAGGACAGCT
TCAAGTAGTCGGGGATGTCGGCGGGGTGCTTCACGTAGGCCTTGGAGCCGTACATGAACTGAGGGGACAG
GATGTCCCAGGCGAAGGGCAGGGGGCCACCCTTGGTCACCTTCAGCTTGGCGGTCTGGGTGCCCTCGTAG
GGGCGGCCCTCGCCCTCGCCCTCGATCTCGAACTCGTGGCCGTTCACGGAGCCCTCCATGTGCACCTTGA
AGCGCATGAACTCCTTGATGATGGCCATGTTATCCTCCTCGCCCTTGCTCACCATGGTGGCGACCGGTAG
CGCTAGCGTAGGCGCCGGTCACAGCTTGGATCTGTAACGGCGCAGAACAGAAAACGAAACAAAGACGTAG
AGTTGAGCAAGCAGGGTCAGGCAAAGCGTGGAGAGCCGGCTGAGTCTAGGTAGGCTCCAAGGGAGCGCCG
GACAAAGGCCCGGTCTCGACCTGAGCTTTAAACTTACCTAGACGGCGGACGCAGTTCAGGAGGCACCACA
GGCGGGAGGCGGCAGAACGCGACTCAACCGGCGTGGATGGCGGCCTCAGGTAGGGCGGCGGGCGCGTGAA
GGAGAGATGCGAGCCCCTCGAAGCTTCAGCTGTGTTCTGGCGGCAAACCCGTTGCGAAAAAGAACGTTCA
CGGCGACTACTGCACTTATATACGGTTCTCCCCCACCCTCGGGAAAAAGGCGGAGCCAGTACACGACATC
ACTTTCCCAGTTTACCCCGCGCCACCTTCTCTAGGCACCGGTTCAATTGCCGACCCCTCCCCCCAACTTC
TCGGGGACTGTGGGCGATGTGCGCTCTGCCCACTGACGGGCACCGGAGCGATCGCAGATCATGCATCCAT
AGAGCCCACCGCATCCCCAGCATGCCTGCTATTGTCTTCCCAATCCTCCCCCTTGCTGTCCTGCCCCACC
CCACCCCCCAGAATAGAATGACACCTACTCAGACAATGCGATGCAATTTCCTCATTTTATTAGGAAAGGA
CAGTGGGAGTGGCACCTTCCAGGGTCAAGGAAGGCACGGGGGAGGGGCAAACAACAGATGGCTGGCAACT
AGAAGGCACAGGTTTAAACGGGCCCTCTAGATCAGGCACCGGGCTTGCGGGTCATGCACCAGGTGCGCGG
TCCTTCGGGCACCTCGACGTCGGCGGTGACGGTGAAGCCGAGCCGCTCGTAGAAGGGGAGGTTGCGGGGC
GCGGAGGTCTCCAGGAAGGCGGGCACCCCGGCGCGCTCGGCCGCCTCCACTCCGGGGAGCACGACGGCGC
TGCCCAGACCCTTGCCCTGGTGGTCGGGCGAGACGCCGACGGTGGCCAGGAACCACGCGGGCTCCTTGGG
CCGGTGCGGCGCCAGGAGGCCTTCCATCTGTTGCTGCGCGGCCAGCCGGGAACCGCTCAACTCGGCCATG
CGCGGGCCGATCTCGGCGAACACCGCCCCCGCTTCGACGCTCTCCGGCGTGGTCCAGACCGCCACCGCGG
CGCCGTCGTCCGCGACCCACACCTTGCCGATGTCGAGCCCGACGCGCGTGAGGAAGAGTTCTTGCAGCTC
GGTGACCCGCTCGATGTGGCGGTCCGGATCGACGGTGTGGCGCGTGGCGGGGTAGTCGGCGAACGCGGCG
GCGAGGGTGCGTACGGCCCTGGGGACGTCGTCGCGGGTGGCGAGGCGCACCGTGGGCTTGTACTCGGTCA
TCTCGAGCCTAGGGCCGGGATTCTCCTCCACGTCACCGCATGTTAGAAGACTTCCTCTGCCCTCTCCGCT
GCCAGATCTCTCGAGGCCCTGTGGGAGGAAGAGAAGAGGTCAGAAGCTTATAACTTCGTATAATGTATGC
TATACGAAGTTATTGCCCCACTGTGGGGTGGAGGGGACAGATAAAAGTACCCAGAACCAGAGCCACATTA
ACCGGCCCTGGGAATATAAGGTGGTCCCAGCTCGGGGACACAGGATCCCTGGAGGCAGCAAACATGCTGT
CCTGAAGTGGACATAGGGGCCCGGGTTGGAGGAAGAAGACTAGCTGAGCTCTCGGACCCCTGGAAGATGC
CATGACAGGGGGCTGGAAGAGCTAGCACAGACTAGAGAGGTAAGGGGGGTAGGGGAGCTGCCCAAATGAA
AGGAGTGAGAGGTGACCCGAATCCACAGGAGAACGGGGTGTCCAGGCAAAGAAAGCAAGAGGATGGAGAG
GTGGCTAAAGCCAGGGAGACGGGGTACTTTGGGGTTGTCCAGAAAAACGGTGATGATGCAGGCCTACAAG
AAGGGGAGGCGGGACGCAAGGGAGACATCCGTCGGAGAAGGCCATCCTAAGAAACGAGAGATGGCACAGG
CCCCAGAAGGAGAAGGAAAAGGGAACCCAGCGAGTGAAGACGGCATGGGGTTGGGTGAGGGAGGAGAGAT
GCCCGGAGAGGACCCAGACACGGGGAGGATCCGCTCAGAGGACATCACGTGGTGCAGCGCCGAGAAGGAA
GTGCTCCGGAAAGAGCATCCTTGGGCAGCAACACAGCAGAGAGCAAGGGGAAGAGGGAGTGGAGGAAGAC
GGAACCTGAAGGAGGCGGCAGGGAAGGATCTGGGCCAGCCGTAGAGGTGACCCAGGCCACAAGCTGCAGA
CAGAAAGCGGCACAGGCCCAGGGGAGAGAATGCTGGTCAGAGAAAGCA
